Addgene plasmid #125500: lentiSAMv2 VEGFA-TSS-guide1
Purpose: CRISPR-mediated activation of VEGFA. Catalytically inactive Cas9 from S. pyogenes and VP64 with 2A-BlastR.
Depositing lab: Jorge Ferrer. Depositing organization: Imperial College London. Publication: Human pancreatic islet three-dimensional chromatin architecture provides insights into the genetics of type 2 diabetes. Miguel-Escalada I, Bonas-Guarch S, Cebola I, Ponsa-Cobas J, Mendieta-Esteban J, Atla G, Javierre BM, Rolando DMY, Farabella I, Morgan CC, Garcia-Hurtado J, Beucher A, Moran I, Pasquali L, Ramos-Rodriguez M, Appel EVR, Linneberg A, Gjesing AP, Witte DR, Pedersen O, Grarup N, Ravassard P, Torrents D, Mercader JM, Piemonti L, Berney T, de Koning EJP, Kerr-Conte J, Pattou F, Fedko IO, Groop L, Prokopenko I, Hansen T, Marti-Renom MA, Fraser P, Ferrer J. Nat Genet. 2019 Jun 28. pii: 10.1038/s41588-019-0457-0. doi: 10.1038/s41588-019-0457-0. PubMed 31253982.
Backbone
  Vector backbone: lentiSAMv2
  Backbone manufacturer: Feng Zhang (Addgene #75112)
  Vector type: Mammalian Expression, Lentiviral, CRISPR
  Selectable markers: Blasticidin
Growth in bacteria
  Bacterial resistance: Ampicillin, 100 μg/mL
  Growth temperature: 37°C
  Growth strain: Stbl3
  Copy number: High Copy
Gene/Insert
  Gene/Insert name: dCas9-VP64-2A-BlastR
  gRNA/shRNA sequence: GCCCGAGCCGCGTGTGGAA
  Species: H. sapiens (human)
  Promoter: EF1a core and U6
  Cloning method: Restriction Enzyme; 5′ cloning site Unknown (destroyed during cloning); 3′ cloning site Unknown (destroyed during cloning)
  Sequencing primers: 5′ GATCCGCCACCATGGATGC
Terms and licenses: Academic/Nonprofit Terms; Industry Terms: Not Available to Industry
How to cite: lentiSAMv2 VEGFA-TSS-guide1 was a gift from Jorge Ferrer (Addgene plasmid # 125500 ; http://n2t.net/addgene:125500 ; RRID:Addgene_125500)
