[The description below was written by a language model from this plasmid's Addgene catalogue record and pLannotate feature annotations shown in this document.]
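Description:
lentiSAMv2 VEGFA-TSS-guide1 is a 13.5 kb lentiviral CRISPR activation plasmid built on the lentiSAMv2 backbone and carrying a single guide RNA directed, as its name indicates, at the transcription start site region of human VEGFA. It is propagated in E. coli through a high-copy ColE1/pUC-type origin with ampicillin resistance, and the record lists a recombination-deficient strain (Stbl3), as is usual for LTR-containing plasmids. An f1 origin and an SV40/EM7-driven bleomycin/Zeocin resistance cassette also sit in the backbone, outside the viral transfer region.

The viral genome is transcribed from a CMV enhancer/promoter fused to a truncated HIV-1 5' LTR and includes the Ψ packaging signal, RRE for Rev-dependent export, cPPT/CTS, WPRE and a truncated 3' LTR followed by a bGH polyadenylation signal. Within it are two expression units. A human U6 promoter drives the VEGFA guide in a modified S. pyogenes scaffold that contains two MS2 stem loops. These loops bind MS2 coat protein and, in the synergistic activation mediator design, would recruit MS2-fused activator domains, which this plasmid does not encode. Downstream, the EF-1α core promoter expresses NLS-tagged catalytically dead Cas9 (D10A, N863A). According to the catalogue entry it is fused to the VP64 activation domain and linked by a 2A peptide to blasticidin S deaminase. VP64 and the 2A element are not individually annotated, but an unannotated gap between dCas9 and BSD could accommodate them.

The construct is intended for making lentivirus to transduce mammalian cells, selecting them with blasticidin, and transcriptionally activating endogenous VEGFA without cutting DNA.
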