Features (pLannotate 1.2.2; 38 found; start..end, strand, type, name):
     18..36      +  misc_RNA       MS2 stem loop: stem loop that binds the bacteriophage MS2 coat protein
     47..83      +  misc_RNA       gRNA scaffold (fragment): guide RNA scaffold for the Streptococcus pyogenes CRISPR/Cas9 system
     88..106     +  misc_RNA       MS2 stem loop: stem loop that binds the bacteriophage MS2 coat protein
    117..136     +  misc_RNA       gRNA scaffold (fragment): guide RNA scaffold for the Streptococcus pyogenes CRISPR/Cas9 system
    149..167     +  CDS            small t antigen (fragment): SV40 (simian virus 40) small t antigen
    193..404     +  promoter       EF-1α core promoter: core promoter for human elongation factor EF-1α
    421..468     +  CDS            nucleoplasmin NLS: bipartite nuclear localization signal from nucleoplasmin
    468..4569    +  CDS            dCas9 (fragment): catalytically dead mutant of the Cas9 endonuclease from the Streptococcus pyogenes Type II CRISPR/Cas system RNA-guided DNA-binding protein that lacks endonuclease activity due to the D10A mutation in the RuvC catalytic domain and the N863A mutation in the HNH catalytic domain
   4894..5292    +  CDS            BSD: blasticidin S deaminase; Aspergillus terreus BSD; confers resistance to blasticidin
   5293..5314    +  misc_feature   MCS (fragment): pBluescript multiple cloning site
   5317..5905    +  misc_feature   WPRE: woodchuck hepatitis virus posttranscriptional regulatory element
   5842..6423    +  CDS            nef (fragment): NEF_HV1H2 - Experimental evidence at protein level: Swiss-Prot protein existence level 1. Extracellular Nef protein targets CD4(+) T-lymphocytes for apoptosis by interacting with CXCR4 surface receptors. From Human immunodeficiency virus type 1 group M subtype B (isolate HXB2) (HIV-1).
   6430..6610    +  LTR            5' LTR (truncated): truncated 5' long terminal repeat (LTR) from HIV-1
   6642..6866    +  polyA_signal   bGH poly(A) signal: bovine growth hormone polyadenylation signal
   6870..6891    +  promoter       SV40 promoter (fragment): SV40 enhancer and early promoter
   6912..7340    +  rep_origin     f1 ori (sequence partly withheld): f1 bacteriophage origin of replication; arrow indicates direction of (+) strand synthesis
   7354..7683    +  promoter       SV40 promoter: SV40 enhancer and early promoter
   7731..7778    +  promoter       EM7 promoter: synthetic bacterial promoter&nbsp
   7797..8171    +  CDS            BleoR: antibiotic-binding protein; Sh ble from Streptoalloteichus hindustanus; confers resistance to bleomycin, phleomycin, and Zeocin™
   8181..8306    +  CDS            ble (fragment): BLE_KLEPN - Experimental evidence at protein level: Swiss-Prot protein existence level 1. Binding protein with a strong affinity to the bleomycin family of antibiotics. Binds to CL990; an antimitotic-antibiotic compound. From Klebsiella pneumoniae.
   8301..8422    +  polyA_signal   SV40 poly(A) signal: SV40 polyadenylation signal
   8493..8515    -  protein_bind   lac operator (fragment): The lac repressor binds to the lac operator to inhibit transcription in E. coli. This inhibition can be relieved by adding lactose or isopropyl-β-D-thiogalactopyranoside (IPTG). lac repressor encoded by lacI
   8519..8549    -  promoter       lac promoter: promoter for the E. coli lac operon
   8564..8585    -  protein_bind   CAP binding site: CAP binding activates transcription in the presence of cAMP. E. coli catabolite activator protein
   8598..8690    -  CDS            lacI (fragment): lac repressor; lacI; The lac repressor binds to the lac operator to inhibit transcription in E. coli. This inhibition can be relieved by adding lactose or isopropyl-β-D-thiogalactopyranoside (IPTG).
   8873..9461    -  rep_origin     ori: high-copy-number ColE1/pMB1/pBR322/pUC origin of replication
   9632..10492   -  CDS            AmpR: β-lactamase; bla; confers resistance to ampicillin, carbenicillin, and related antibiotics
  10493..10597   -  promoter       AmpR promoter: bla
  10656..10708   -  misc_feature   bom (fragment): basis of mobility region from pBR322
  10863..11242   +  enhancer       CMV enhancer: human cytomegalovirus immediate early enhancer
  11243..11442   +  promoter       CMV promoter: human cytomegalovirus (CMV) immediate early promoter
  11460..11640   +  LTR            5' LTR (truncated): truncated 5' long terminal repeat (LTR) from HIV-1
  11687..11812   +  misc_feature   HIV-1 Ψ: packaging signal of human immunodeficiency virus type 1
  11796..12159   +  CDS            HIV-1 gag (fragment): gag protein from human immunodeficiency virus 1; gag
  12305..12538   +  misc_feature   RRE: The Rev response element (RRE) of HIV-1 allows for Rev-dependent mRNA export from the nucleus to the cytoplasm.
  12915..13015   +  CDS            Rev (fragment): human immunodeficiency virus 1 (HIV-1) Rev protein; rev; enhances nuclear export of unspliced and incompletely spliced viral mRNAs
  13065..13182   +  misc_feature   cPPT/CTS: central polypurine tract and central termination sequence of HIV-1
  13232..13472   +  promoter       U6 promoter: RNA polymerase III promoter for human U6 snRNA
>Addgene plasmid #125500 | lentiSAMv2 VEGFA-TSS-guide1 | addgene full sequence | sequence record 251543 | Addgene NGS Result
GTTTTAGAGCTAGGCCAACATGAGGATCACCCATGTCTGCAGGGCCTAGCAAGTTAAAATAAGGCTAGTC
CGTTATCAACTTGGCCAACATGAGGATCACCCATGTCTGCAGGGCCAAGTGGCACCGAGTCGGTGCTTTT
TTTGGATCCTAGGTCTTGAAAGGAGTGGGAATTGGCTCCGGTGCCCGTCAGTGGGCAGAGCGCACATCGC
CCACAGTCCCCGAGAAGTTGGGGGGAGGGGTCGGCAATTGATCCGGTGCCTAGAGAAGGTGGCGCGGGGT
AAACTGGGAAAGTGATGTCGTGTACTGGCTCCGCCTTTTTCCCGAGGGTGGGGGAGAACCGTATATAAGT
GCAGTAGTCGCCGTGAACGTTCTTTTTCGCAACGGGTTTGCCGCCAGAACACAGGCGTACGGCCACCATG
AAAAGGCCGGCGGCCACGAAAAAGGCCGGCCAGGCAAAAAAGAAAAAGGACAAGAAGTACAGCATCGGCC
TGGCCATCGGCACCAACTCTGTGGGCTGGGCCGTGATCACCGACGAGTACAAGGTGCCCAGCAAGAAATT
CAAGGTGCTGGGCAACACCGACCGGCACAGCATCAAGAAGAACCTGATCGGAGCCCTGCTGTTCGACAGC
GGCGAAACAGCCGAGGCCACCCGGCTGAAGAGAACCGCCAGAAGAAGATACACCAGACGGAAGAACCGGA
TCTGCTATCTGCAAGAGATCTTCAGCAACGAGATGGCCAAGGTGGACGACAGCTTCTTCCACAGACTGGA
AGAGTCCTTCCTGGTGGAAGAGGATAAGAAGCACGAGCGGCACCCCATCTTCGGCAACATCGTGGACGAG
GTGGCCTACCACGAGAAGTACCCCACCATCTACCACCTGAGAAAGAAACTGGTGGACAGCACCGACAAGG
CCGACCTGCGGCTGATCTATCTGGCCCTGGCCCACATGATCAAGTTCCGGGGCCACTTCCTGATCGAGGG
CGACCTGAACCCCGACAACAGCGACGTGGACAAGCTGTTCATCCAGCTGGTGCAGACCTACAACCAGCTG
TTCGAGGAAAACCCCATCAACGCCAGCGGCGTGGACGCCAAGGCCATCCTGTCTGCCAGACTGAGCAAGA
GCAGACGGCTGGAAAATCTGATCGCCCAGCTGCCCGGCGAGAAGAAGAATGGCCTGTTCGGCAACCTGAT
TGCCCTGAGCCTGGGCCTGACCCCCAACTTCAAGAGCAACTTCGACCTGGCCGAGGATGCCAAACTGCAG
CTGAGCAAGGACACCTACGACGACGACCTGGACAACCTGCTGGCCCAGATCGGCGACCAGTACGCCGACC
TGTTTCTGGCCGCCAAGAACCTGTCCGACGCCATCCTGCTGAGCGACATCCTGAGAGTGAACACCGAGAT
CACCAAGGCCCCCCTGAGCGCCTCTATGATCAAGAGATACGACGAGCACCACCAGGACCTGACCCTGCTG
AAAGCTCTCGTGCGGCAGCAGCTGCCTGAGAAGTACAAAGAGATTTTCTTCGACCAGAGCAAGAACGGCT
ACGCCGGCTACATTGACGGCGGAGCCAGCCAGGAAGAGTTCTACAAGTTCATCAAGCCCATCCTGGAAAA
GATGGACGGCACCGAGGAACTGCTCGTGAAGCTGAACAGAGAGGACCTGCTGCGGAAGCAGCGGACCTTC
GACAACGGCAGCATCCCCCACCAGATCCACCTGGGAGAGCTGCACGCCATTCTGCGGCGGCAGGAAGATT
TTTACCCATTCCTGAAGGACAACCGGGAAAAGATCGAGAAGATCCTGACCTTCCGCATCCCCTACTACGT
GGGCCCTCTGGCCAGGGGAAACAGCAGATTCGCCTGGATGACCAGAAAGAGCGAGGAAACCATCACCCCC
TGGAACTTCGAGGAAGTGGTGGACAAGGGCGCTTCCGCCCAGAGCTTCATCGAGCGGATGACCAACTTCG
ATAAGAACCTGCCCAACGAGAAGGTGCTGCCCAAGCACAGCCTGCTGTACGAGTACTTCACCGTGTATAA
CGAGCTGACCAAAGTGAAATACGTGACCGAGGGAATGAGAAAGCCCGCCTTCCTGAGCGGCGAGCAGAAA
AAGGCCATCGTGGACCTGCTGTTCAAGACCAACCGGAAAGTGACCGTGAAGCAGCTGAAAGAGGACTACT
TCAAGAAAATCGAGTGCTTCGACTCCGTGGAAATCTCCGGCGTGGAAGATCGGTTCAACGCCTCCCTGGG
CACATACCACGATCTGCTGAAAATTATCAAGGACAAGGACTTCCTGGACAATGAGGAAAACGAGGACATT
CTGGAAGATATCGTGCTGACCCTGACACTGTTTGAGGACAGAGAGATGATCGAGGAACGGCTGAAAACCT
ATGCCCACCTGTTCGACGACAAAGTGATGAAGCAGCTGAAGCGGCGGAGATACACCGGCTGGGGCAGGCT
GAGCCGGAAGCTGATCAACGGCATCCGGGACAAGCAGTCCGGCAAGACAATCCTGGATTTCCTGAAGTCC
GACGGCTTCGCCAACAGAAACTTCATGCAGCTGATCCACGACGACAGCCTGACCTTTAAAGAGGACATCC
AGAAAGCCCAGGTGTCCGGCCAGGGCGATAGCCTGCACGAGCACATTGCCAATCTGGCCGGCAGCCCCGC
CATTAAGAAGGGCATCCTGCAGACAGTGAAGGTGGTGGACGAGCTCGTGAAAGTGATGGGCCGGCACAAG
CCCGAGAACATCGTGATCGAAATGGCCAGAGAGAACCAGACCACCCAGAAGGGACAGAAGAACAGCCGCG
AGAGAATGAAGCGGATCGAAGAGGGCATCAAAGAGCTGGGCAGCCAGATCCTGAAAGAACACCCCGTGGA
AAACACCCAGCTGCAGAACGAGAAGCTGTACCTGTACTACCTGCAGAATGGGCGGGATATGTACGTGGAC
CAGGAACTGGACATCAACCGGCTGTCCGACTACGATGTGGACCACATCGTGCCTCAGAGCTTTCTGAAGG
ACGACTCCATCGACAACAAGGTGCTGACCAGAAGCGACAAGGCCCGGGGCAAGAGCGACAACGTGCCCTC
CGAAGAGGTCGTGAAGAAGATGAAGAACTACTGGCGGCAGCTGCTGAACGCCAAGCTGATTACCCAGAGA
AAGTTCGACAATCTGACCAAGGCCGAGAGAGGCGGCCTGAGCGAACTGGATAAGGCCGGCTTCATCAAGA
GACAGCTGGTGGAAACCCGGCAGATCACAAAGCACGTGGCACAGATCCTGGACTCCCGGATGAACACTAA
GTACGACGAGAATGACAAGCTGATCCGGGAAGTGAAAGTGATCACCCTGAAGTCCAAGCTGGTGTCCGAT
TTCCGGAAGGATTTCCAGTTTTACAAAGTGCGCGAGATCAACAACTACCACCACGCCCACGACGCCTACC
TGAACGCCGTCGTGGGAACCGCCCTGATCAAAAAGTACCCTAAGCTGGAAAGCGAGTTCGTGTACGGCGA
CTACAAGGTGTACGACGTGCGGAAGATGATCGCCAAGAGCGAGCAGGAAATCGGCAAGGCTACCGCCAAG
TACTTCTTCTACAGCAACATCATGAACTTTTTCAAGACCGAGATTACCCTGGCCAACGGCGAGATCCGGA
AGCGGCCTCTGATCGAGACAAACGGCGAAACCGGGGAGATCGTGTGGGATAAGGGCCGGGATTTTGCCAC
CGTGCGGAAAGTGCTGAGCATGCCCCAAGTGAATATCGTGAAAAAGACCGAGGTGCAGACAGGCGGCTTC
AGCAAAGAGTCTATCCTGCCCAAGAGGAACAGCGATAAGCTGATCGCCAGAAAGAAGGACTGGGACCCTA
AGAAGTACGGCGGCTTCGACAGCCCCACCGTGGCCTATTCTGTGCTGGTGGTGGCCAAAGTGGAAAAGGG
CAAGTCCAAGAAACTGAAGAGTGTGAAAGAGCTGCTGGGGATCACCATCATGGAAAGAAGCAGCTTCGAG
AAGAATCCCATCGACTTTCTGGAAGCCAAGGGCTACAAAGAAGTGAAAAAGGACCTGATCATCAAGCTGC
CTAAGTACTCCCTGTTCGAGCTGGAAAACGGCCGGAAGAGAATGCTGGCCTCTGCCGGCGAACTGCAGAA
GGGAAACGAACTGGCCCTGCCCTCCAAATATGTGAACTTCCTGTACCTGGCCAGCCACTATGAGAAGCTG
AAGGGCTCCCCCGAGGATAATGAGCAGAAACAGCTGTTTGTGGAACAGCACAAGCACTACCTGGACGAGA
TCATCGAGCAGATCAGCGAGTTCTCCAAGAGAGTGATCCTGGCCGACGCTAATCTGGACAAAGTGCTGTC
CGCCTACAACAAGCACCGGGATAAGCCCATCAGAGAGCAGGCCGAGAATATCATCCACCTGTTTACCCTG
ACCAATCTGGGAGCCCCTGCCGCCTTCAAGTACTTTGACACCACCATCGACCGGAAGAGGTACACCAGCA
CCAAAGAGGTGCTGGACGCCACCCTGATCCACCAGAGCATCACCGGCCTGTACGAGACACGGATCGACCT
GTCTCAGCTGGGAGGCGACAGCGCTGGAGGAGGTGGAAGCGGAGGAGGAGGAAGCGGAGGAGGAGGTAGC
GGACCTAAGAAAAAGAGGAAGGTGGCGGCCGCTGGATCCGGACGGGCTGACGCATTGGACGATTTTGATC
TGGATATGCTGGGAAGTGACGCCCTCGATGATTTTGACCTTGACATGCTTGGTTCGGATGCCCTTGATGA
CTTTGACCTCGACATGCTCGGCAGTGACGCCCTTGATGATTTCGACCTGGACATGCTGATTAACTGTACA
GGCAGTGGAGAGGGCAGAGGAAGTCTGCTAACATGCGGTGACGTCGAGGAGAATCCTGGCCCAATGGCCA
AGCCTTTGTCTCAAGAAGAATCCACCCTCATTGAAAGAGCAACGGCTACAATCAACAGCATCCCCATCTC
TGAAGACTACAGCGTCGCCAGCGCAGCTCTCTCTAGCGACGGCCGCATCTTCACTGGTGTCAATGTATAT
CATTTTACTGGGGGACCTTGTGCAGAACTCGTGGTGCTGGGCACTGCTGCTGCTGCGGCAGCTGGCAACC
TGACTTGTATCGTCGCGATCGGAAATGAGAACAGGGGCATCTTGAGCCCCTGCGGACGGTGCCGACAGGT
GCTTCTCGATCTGCATCCTGGGATCAAAGCCATAGTGAAGGACAGTGATGGACAGCCGACGGCAGTTGGG
ATTCGTGAATTGCTGCCCTCTGGTTATGTGTGGGAGGGCTAAGAATTCGATATCAAGCTTATCGGTAATC
AACCTCTGGATTACAAAATTTGTGAAAGATTGACTGGTATTCTTAACTATGTTGCTCCTTTTACGCTATG
TGGATACGCTGCTTTAATGCCTTTGTATCATGCTATTGCTTCCCGTATGGCTTTCATTTTCTCCTCCTTG
TATAAATCCTGGTTGCTGTCTCTTTATGAGGAGTTGTGGCCCGTTGTCAGGCAACGTGGCGTGGTGTGCA
CTGTGTTTGCTGACGCAACCCCCACTGGTTGGGGCATTGCCACCACCTGTCAGCTCCTTTCCGGGACTTT
CGCTTTCCCCCTCCCTATTGCCACGGCGGAACTCATCGCCGCCTGCCTTGCCCGCTGCTGGACAGGGGCT
CGGCTGTTGGGCACTGACAATTCCGTGGTGTTGTCGGGGAAATCATCGTCCTTTCCTTGGCTGCTCGCCT
GTGTTGCCACCTGGATTCTGCGCGGGACGTCCTTCTGCTACGTCCCTTCGGCCCTCAATCCAGCGGACCT
TCCTTCCCGCGGCCTGCTGCCGGCTCTGCGGCCTCTTCCGCGTCTTCGCCTTCGCCCTCAGACGAGTCGG
ATCTCCCTTTGGGCCGCCTCCCCGCATCGATACCGTCGACCTCGAGACCTAGAAAAACATGGAGCAATCA
CAAGTAGCAATACAGCAGCTACCAATGCTGATTGTGCCTGGCTAGAAGCACAAGAGGAGGAGGAGGTGGG
TTTTCCAGTCACACCTCAGGTACCTTTAAGACCAATGACTTACAAGGCAGCTGTAGATCTTAGCCACTTT
TTAAAAGAAAAGGGGGGACTGGAAGGGCTAATTCACTCCCAACGAAGACAAGATATCCTTGATCTGTGGA
TCTACCACACACAAGGCTACTTCCCTGATTGGCAGAACTACACACCAGGGCCAGGGATCAGATATCCACT
GACCTTTGGATGGTGCTACAAGCTAGTACCAGTTGAGCAAGAGAAGGTAGAAGAAGCCAATGAAGGAGAG
AACACCCGCTTGTTACACCCTGTGAGCCTGCATGGGATGGATGACCCGGAGAGAGAAGTATTAGAGTGGA
GGTTTGACAGCCGCCTAGCATTTCATCACATGGCCCGAGAGCTGCATCCGGACTGTACTGGGTCTCTCTG
GTTAGACCAGATCTGAGCCTGGGAGCTCTCTGGCTAACTAGGGAACCCACTGCTTAAGCCTCAATAAAGC
TTGCCTTGAGTGCTTCAAGTAGTGTGTGCCCGTCTGTTGTGTGACTCTGGTAACTAGAGATCCCTCAGAC
CCTTTTAGTCAGTGTGGAAAATCTCTAGCAGGGCCCGTTTAAACCCGCTGATCAGCCTCGACTGTGCCTT
CTAGTTGCCAGCCATCTGTTGTTTGCCCCTCCCCCGTGCCTTCCTTGACCCTGGAAGGTGCCACTCCCAC
TGTCCTTTCCTAATAAAATGAGGAAATTGCATCGCATTGTCTGAGTAGGTGTCATTCTATTCTGGGGGGT
GGGGTGGGGCAGGACAGCAAGGGGGAGGATTGGGAAGACAATAGCAGGCATGCTGGGGATGCGGTGGGCT
CTATGGCTTCTGAGGCGGAAAGAACCAGCTGGGGCTCTAGGGGGTATCCCC
[124 nt withheld, positions 6912-7035]
C
[91 nt withheld, positions 7037-7127]
A
[49 nt withheld, positions 7129-7177]
CCTTTGACGTTGGAGTCCACGTTCTTT
[37 nt withheld, positions 7205-7241]
ACCCTATCTCGGTCTATTCTTTTGATTTATAAGGGATTTTGCCGATTTCGGCCTATTGGTTAAAAAATGA
GCTGATTTAACAAAAATTTAACGCGAATTAATTCTGTGGAATGTGTGTCAGTTAGGGTGTGGAAAGTCCC
CAGGCTCCCCAGCAGGCAGAAGTATGCAAAGCATGCATCTCAATTAGTCAGCAACCAGGTGTGGAAAGTC
CCCAGGCTCCCCAGCAGGCAGAAGTATGCAAAGCATGCATCTCAATTAGTCAGCAACCATAGTCCCGCCC
CTAACTCCGCCCATCCCGCCCCTAACTCCGCCCAGTTCCGCCCATTCTCCGCCCCATGGCTGACTAATTT
TTTTTATTTATGCAGAGGCCGAGGCCGCCTCTGCCTCTGAGCTATTCCAGAAGTAGTGAGGAGGCTTTTT
TGGAGGCCTAGGCTTTTGCAAAAAGCTCCCGGGAGCTTGTATATCCATTTTCGGATCTGATCAGCACGTG
TTGACAATTAATCATCGGCATAGTATATCGGCATAGTATAATACGACAAGGTGAGGAACTAAACCATGGC
CAAGTTGACCAGTGCCGTTCCGGTGCTCACCGCGCGCGACGTCGCCGGAGCGGTCGAGTTCTGGACCGAC
CGGCTCGGGTTCTCCCGGGACTTCGTGGAGGACGACTTCGCCGGTGTGGTCCGGGACGACGTGACCCTGT
TCATCAGCGCGGTCCAGGACCAGGTGGTGCCGGACAACACCCTGGCCTGGGTGTGGGTGCGCGGCCTGGA
CGAGCTGTACGCCGAGTGGTCGGAGGTCGTGTCCACGAACTTCCGGGACGCCTCCGGGCCGGCCATGACC
GAGATCGGCGAGCAGCCGTGGGGGCGGGAGTTCGCCCTGCGCGACCCGGCCGGCAACTGCGTGCACTTCG
TGGCCGAGGAGCAGGACTGACACGTGCTACGAGATTTCGATTCCACCGCCGCCTTCTATGAAAGGTTGGG
CTTCGGAATCGTTTTCCGGGACGCCGGCTGGATGATCCTCCAGCGCGGGGATCTCATGCTGGAGTTCTTC
GCCCACCCCAACTTGTTTATTGCAGCTTATAATGGTTACAAATAAAGCAATAGCATCACAAATTTCACAA
ATAAAGCATTTTTTTCACTGCATTCTAGTTGTGGTTTGTCCAAACTCATCAATGTATCTTATCATGTCTG
TATACCGTCGACCTCTAGCTAGAGCTTGGCGTAATCATGGTCATAGCTGTTTCCTGTGTGAAATTGTTAT
CCGCTCACAATTCCACACAACATACGAGCCGGAAGCATAAAGTGTAAAGCCTGGGGTGCCTAATGAGTGA
GCTAACTCACATTAATTGCGTTGCGCTCACTGCCCGCTTTCCAGTCGGGAAACCTGTCGTGCCAGCTGCA
TTAATGAATCGGCCAACGCGCGGGGAGAGGCGGTTTGCGTATTGGGCGCTCTTCCGCTTCCTCGCTCACT
GACTCGCTGCGCTCGGTCGTTCGGCTGCGGCGAGCGGTATCAGCTCACTCAAAGGCGGTAATACGGTTAT
CCACAGAATCAGGGGATAACGCAGGAAAGAACATGTGAGCAAAAGGCCAGCAAAAGGCCAGGAACCGTAA
AAAGGCCGCGTTGCTGGCGTTTTTCCATAGGCTCCGCCCCCCTGACGAGCATCACAAAAATCGACGCTCA
AGTCAGAGGTGGCGAAACCCGACAGGACTATAAAGATACCAGGCGTTTCCCCCTGGAAGCTCCCTCGTGC
GCTCTCCTGTTCCGACCCTGCCGCTTACCGGATACCTGTCCGCCTTTCTCCCTTCGGGAAGCGTGGCGCT
TTCTCATAGCTCACGCTGTAGGTATCTCAGTTCGGTGTAGGTCGTTCGCTCCAAGCTGGGCTGTGTGCAC
GAACCCCCCGTTCAGCCCGACCGCTGCGCCTTATCCGGTAACTATCGTCTTGAGTCCAACCCGGTAAGAC
ACGACTTATCGCCACTGGCAGCAGCCACTGGTAACAGGATTAGCAGAGCGAGGTATGTAGGCGGTGCTAC
AGAGTTCTTGAAGTGGTGGCCTAACTACGGCTACACTAGAAGAACAGTATTTGGTATCTGCGCTCTGCTG
AAGCCAGTTACCTTCGGAAAAAGAGTTGGTAGCTCTTGATCCGGCAAACAAACCACCGCTGGTAGCGGTG
GTTTTTTTGTTTGCAAGCAGCAGATTACGCGCAGAAAAAAAGGATCTCAAGAAGATCCTTTGATCTTTTC
TACGGGGTCTGACGCTCAGTGGAACGAAAACTCACGTTAAGGGATTTTGGTCATGAGATTATCAAAAAGG
ATCTTCACCTAGATCCTTTTAAATTAAAAATGAAGTTTTAAATCAATCTAAAGTATATATGAGTAAACTT
GGTCTGACAGTTACCAATGCTTAATCAGTGAGGCACCTATCTCAGCGATCTGTCTATTTCGTTCATCCAT
AGTTGCCTGACTCCCCGTCGTGTAGATAACTACGATACGGGAGGGCTTACCATCTGGCCCCAGTGCTGCA
ATGATACCGCGAGACCCACGCTCACCGGCTCCAGATTTATCAGCAATAAACCAGCCAGCCGGAAGGGCCG
AGCGCAGAAGTGGTCCTGCAACTTTATCCGCCTCCATCCAGTCTATTAATTGTTGCCGGGAAGCTAGAGT
AAGTAGTTCGCCAGTTAATAGTTTGCGCAACGTTGTTGCCATTGCTACAGGCATCGTGGTGTCACGCTCG
TCGTTTGGTATGGCTTCATTCAGCTCCGGTTCCCAACGATCAAGGCGAGTTACATGATCCCCCATGTTGT
GCAAAAAAGCGGTTAGCTCCTTCGGTCCTCCGATCGTTGTCAGAAGTAAGTTGGCCGCAGTGTTATCACT
CATGGTTATGGCAGCACTGCATAATTCTCTTACTGTCATGCCATCCGTAAGATGCTTTTCTGTGACTGGT
GAGTACTCAACCAAGTCATTCTGAGAATAGTGTATGCGGCGACCGAGTTGCTCTTGCCCGGCGTCAATAC
GGGATAATACCGCGCCACATAGCAGAACTTTAAAAGTGCTCATCATTGGAAAACGTTCTTCGGGGCGAAA
ACTCTCAAGGATCTTACCGCTGTTGAGATCCAGTTCGATGTAACCCACTCGTGCACCCAACTGATCTTCA
GCATCTTTTACTTTCACCAGCGTTTCTGGGTGAGCAAAAACAGGAAGGCAAAATGCCGCAAAAAAGGGAA
TAAGGGCGACACGGAAATGTTGAATACTCATACTCTTCCTTTTTCAATATTATTGAAGCATTTATCAGGG
TTATTGTCTCATGAGCGGATACATATTTGAATGTATTTAGAAAAATAAACAAATAGGGGTTCCGCGCACA
TTTCCCCGAAAAGTGCCACCTGACGTCGACGGATCGGGAGATCTCCCGATCCCCTATGGTGCACTCTCAG
TACAATCTGCTCTGATGCCGCATAGTTAAGCCAGTATCTGCTCCCTGCTTGTGTGTTGGAGGTCGCTGAG
TAGTGCGCGAGCAAAATTTAAGCTACAACAAGGCAAGGCTTGACCGACAATTGCATGAAGAATCTGCTTA
GGGTTAGGCGTTTTGCGCTGCTTCGCGATGTACGGGCCAGATATACGCGTTGACATTGATTATTGACTAG
TTATTAATAGTAATCAATTACGGGGTCATTAGTTCATAGCCCATATATGGAGTTCCGCGTTACATAACTT
ACGGTAAATGGCCCGCCTGGCTGACCGCCCAACGACCCCCGCCCATTGACGTCAATAATGACGTATGTTC
CCATAGTAACGCCAATAGGGACTTTCCATTGACGTCAATGGGTGGAGTATTTACGGTAAACTGCCCACTT
GGCAGTACATCAAGTGTATCATATGCCAAGTACGCCCCCTATTGACGTCAATGACGGTAAATGGCCCGCC
TGGCATTATGCCCAGTACATGACCTTATGGGACTTTCCTACTTGGCAGTACATCTACGTATTAGTCATCG
CTATTACCATGGTGATGCGGTTTTGGCAGTACATCAATGGGCGTGGATAGCGGTTTGACTCACGGGGATT
TCCAAGTCTCCACCCCATTGACGTCAATGGGAGTTTGTTTTGGCACCAAAATCAACGGGACTTTCCAAAA
TGTCGTAACAACTCCGCCCCATTGACGCAAATGGGCGGTAGGCGTGTACGGTGGGAGGTCTATATAAGCA
GCGCGTTTTGCCTGTACTGGGTCTCTCTGGTTAGACCAGATCTGAGCCTGGGAGCTCTCTGGCTAACTAG
GGAACCCACTGCTTAAGCCTCAATAAAGCTTGCCTTGAGTGCTTCAAGTAGTGTGTGCCCGTCTGTTGTG
TGACTCTGGTAACTAGAGATCCCTCAGACCCTTTTAGTCAGTGTGGAAAATCTCTAGCAGTGGCGCCCGA
ACAGGGACTTGAAAGCGAAAGGGAAACCAGAGGAGCTCTCTCGACGCAGGACTCGGCTTGCTGAAGCGCG
CACGGCAAGAGGCGAGGGGCGGCGACTGGTGAGTACGCCAAAAATTTTGACTAGCGGAGGCTAGAAGGAG
AGAGATGGGTGCGAGAGCGTCAGTATTAAGCGGGGGAGAATTAGATCGCGATGGGAAAAAATTCGGTTAA
GGCCAGGGGGAAAGAAAAAATATAAATTAAAACATATAGTATGGGCAAGCAGGGAGCTAGAACGATTCGC
AGTTAATCCTGGCCTGTTAGAAACATCAGAAGGCTGTAGACAAATACTGGGACAGCTACAACCATCCCTT
CAGACAGGATCAGAAGAACTTAGATCATTATATAATACAGTAGCAACCCTCTATTGTGTGCATCAAAGGA
TAGAGATAAAAGACACCAAGGAAGCTTTAGACAAGATAGAGGAAGAGCAAAACAAAAGTAAGACCACCGC
ACAGCAAGCGGCCGCTGATCTTCAGACCTGGAGGAGGAGATATGAGGGACAATTGGAGAAGTGAATTATA
TAAATATAAAGTAGTAAAAATTGAACCATTAGGAGTAGCACCCACCAAGGCAAAGAGAAGAGTGGTGCAG
AGAGAAAAAAGAGCAGTGGGAATAGGAGCTTTGTTCCTTGGGTTCTTGGGAGCAGCAGGAAGCACTATGG
GCGCAGCGTCAATGACGCTGACGGTACAGGCCAGACAATTATTGTCTGGTATAGTGCAGCAGCAGAACAA
TTTGCTGAGGGCTATTGAGGCGCAACAGCATCTGTTGCAACTCACAGTCTGGGGCATCAAGCAGCTCCAG
GCAAGAATCCTGGCTGTGGAAAGATACCTAAAGGATCAACAGCTCCTGGGGATTTGGGGTTGCTCTGGAA
AACTCATTTGCACCACTGCTGTGCCTTGGAATGCTAGTTGGAGTAATAAATCTCTGGAACAGATTTGGAA
TCACACGACCTGGATGGAGTGGGACAGAGAAATTAACAATTACACAAGCTTAATACACTCCTTAATTGAA
GAATCGCAAAACCAGCAAGAAAAGAATGAACAAGAATTATTGGAATTAGATAAATGGGCAAGTTTGTGGA
ATTGGTTTAACATAACAAATTGGCTGTGGTATATAAAATTATTCATAATGATAGTAGGAGGCTTGGTAGG
TTTAAGAATAGTTTTTGCTGTACTTTCTATAGTGAATAGAGTTAGGCAGGGATATTCACCATTATCGTTT
CAGACCCACCTCCCAACCCCGAGGGGACCCGACAGGCCCGAAGGAATAGAAGAAGAAGGTGGAGAGAGAG
ACAGAGACAGATCCATTCGATTAGTGAACGGATCGGCACTGCGTGCGCCAATTCTGCAGACAAATGGCAG
TATTCATCCACAATTTTAAAAGAAAAGGGGGGATTGGGGGGTACAGTGCAGGGGAAAGAATAGTAGACAT
AATAGCAACAGACATACAAACTAAAGAATTACAAAAACAAATTACAAAAATTCAAAATTTTCGGGTTTAT
TACAGGGACAGCAGAGATCCAGTTTGGTTAATTAGCTAGCGAGGGCCTATTTCCCATGATTCCTTCATAT
TTGCATATACGATACAAGGCTGTTAGAGAGATAATTGGAATTAATTTGACTGTAAACACAAAGATATTAG
TACAAAATACGTGACGTAGAAAGTAATAATTTCTTGGGTAGTTTGCAGTTTTAAAATTATGTTTTAAAAT
GGACTATCATATGCTTACCGTAACTTGAAAGTATTTCGATTTCTTGGCTTTATATATCTTGTGGAAAGGA
CGAAACACCGGCCCGAGCCGCGTGTGGAA
