>Addgene plasmid #125500 | lentiSAMv2 VEGFA-TSS-guide1 | depositor partial sequence | sequence record 240178 | Guide RNA, MS2 stem loops
NNNNNNNNNNNTTTAAAANGNACTANNATATGCTTACCGTAACTTGAAAGTATTTCGATTTCTTGGCTTT
ATATATCTTGTGGAAAGGACGAAACACCGGCCCGAGCCGCGTGTGGAAGTTTTAGAGCTAGGCCAACATG
AGGATCACCCATGTCTGCAGGGCCTAGCAAGTTAAAATAAGGCTAGTCCGTTATCAACTTGGCCAACATG
AGGATCACCCATGTCTGCAGGGCCAAGTGGCACCGAGTCGGTGCTTTTTTTGGATCCTAGGTCTTGAAAG
GAGTGGGAATTGGCTCCGGTGCCCGTCAGTGGGCAGAGCGCACATCGCCCACAGTCCCCGAGAAGTTGGG
GGGAGGGGTCGGCAATTGATCCGGTGCCTANAGAAGGTGGCGCGGGGTAAACTGGGAAAGTGATGTCGTG
TACTGGCTCCGCCTTTTTCCCGAGGGTGGGGGAGAACCGTATATAANTGCANNANTCNCCGNGAACNTTC
TTTTTCGNAACGGNTTTGCCNNCNNAACACGGGCGNACNGCCNCCNTGAANAGGCCGGNGGCCACNANNA
ANGCCGGNCAGNNNNNNANAANAANGANNANANNNANNNNNTCNGNCTGGGACATCGGNNNCAANTCNGN
NNNNTGNNNNNNNNTCNNNGACNNNNCNANNTGC
